>Addgene plasmid #146656 | pT7-HA-SBP-C1_J | depositor full sequence | sequence record 289102 | Full Sequence
TAGTTATTAATAGTAATCAATTACGGGGTCATTAGTTCATAGCCCATATATGGAGTTCCGCGTTACATAA
CTTACGGTAAATGGCCCGCCTGGCTGACCGCCCAACGACCCCCGCCCATTGACGTCAATAATGACGTATG
TTCCCATAGTAACGCCAATAGGGACTTTCCATTGACGTCAATGGGTGGAGTATTTACGGTAAACTGCCCA
CTTGGCAGTACATCAAGTGTATCATATGCCAAGTACGCCCCCTATTGACGTCAATGACGGTAAATGGCCC
GCCTGGCATTATGCCCAGTACATGACCTTATGGGACTTTCCTACTTGGCAGTACATCTACGTATTAGTCA
TCGCTATTACCATGGTGATGCGGTTTTGGCAGTACATCAATGGGCGTGGATAGCGGTTTGACTCACGGGG
ATTTCCAAGTCTCCACCCCATTGACGTCAATGGGAGTTTGTTTTGGCACCAAAATCAACGGGACTTTCCA
AAATGTCGTAACAACTCCGCCCCATTGACGCAAATGGGCGGTAGGCGTGTACGGTGGGAGGTCTATATAA
GCAGAGCTCTCTGGCTAACTAGAGAACCCACTGCTTACTGGCTTATCGAAATTAATACGACTCACTATAG
GGAGACCCAAGCTCTAGCGCTACCGGTCGCCACCATGTACCCATACGATGTTCCAGATTACGCTCCCGGA
AGCGGTAGCGGTACGATGGACGAGAAGACCACCGGCTGGCGGGGCGGCCACGTGGTGGAGGGCCTGGCCG
GCGAGCTGGAGCAGCTGCGGGCCAGGCTGGAGCACCACCCTCAGGGCCAGCGGGAGCCCAGATCTCGAGC
TCAAGCTTCGAATTCTGCAGTCGACGGTACCGCGGGCCCGGGATCCACCGGATCTAGATAACTGATCATA
ATCAGCCATACCACATTTGTAGAGGTTTTACTTGCTTTAAAAAACCTCCCACACCTCCCCCTGAACCTGA
AACATAAAATGAATGCAATTGTTGTTGTTAACTTGTTTATTGCAGCTTATAATGGTTACAAATAAAGCAA
TAGCATCACAAATTTCACAAATAAAGCATTTTTTTCACTGCATTCTAGTTGTGGTTTGTCCAAACTCATC
AATGTATCTTAACGCGTAAATTGTAAGCGTTAATATTTTGTTAAAATTCGCGTTAAATTTTTGTTAAATC
AGCTCATTTTTTAACCAATAGGCCGAAATCGGCAAAATCCCTTATAAATCAAAAGAATAGACCGAGATAG
GGT
[37 nt withheld, positions 1264-1300]
AAAGAACGTGGACTCCAACGTCAAAGG
[49 nt withheld, positions 1328-1376]
T
[91 nt withheld, positions 1378-1468]
G
[124 nt withheld, positions 1470-1593]
CAGGTGGCACTTTTCGGGGAAATGTGCGCGGAACCCCTATTTGTTTATTTTTCTAAATACATTCAAATAT
GTATCCGCTCATGAGACAATAACCCTGATAAATGCTTCAATAATATTGAAAAAGGAAGAGTCCTGAGGCG
GAAAGAACCAGCTGTGGAATGTGTGTCAGTTAGGGTGTGGAAAGTCCCCAGGCTCCCCAGCAGGCAGAAG
TATGCAAAGCATGCATCTCAATTAGTCAGCAACCAGGTGTGGAAAGTCCCCAGGCTCCCCAGCAGGCAGA
AGTATGCAAAGCATGCATCTCAATTAGTCAGCAACCATAGTCCCGCCCCTAACTCCGCCCATCCCGCCCC
TAACTCCGCCCAGTTCCGCCCATTCTCCGCCCCATGGCTGACTAATTTTTTTTATTTATGCAGAGGCCGA
GGCCGCCTCGGCCTCTGAGCTATTCCAGAAGTAGTGAGGAGGCTTTTTTGGAGGCCTAGGCTTTTGCAAA
GATCGATCAAGAGACAGGATGAGGATCGTTTCGCATGATTGAACAAGATGGATTGCACGCAGGTTCTCCG
GCCGCTTGGGTGGAGAGGCTATTCGGCTATGACTGGGCACAACAGACAATCGGCTGCTCTGATGCCGCCG
TGTTCCGGCTGTCAGCGCAGGGGCGCCCGGTTCTTTTTGTCAAGACCGACCTGTCCGGTGCCCTGAATGA
ACTGCAAGACGAGGCAGCGCGGCTATCGTGGCTGGCCACGACGGGCGTTCCTTGCGCAGCTGTGCTCGAC
GTTGTCACTGAAGCGGGAAGGGACTGGCTGCTATTGGGCGAAGTGCCGGGGCAGGATCTCCTGTCATCTC
ACCTTGCTCCTGCCGAGAAAGTATCCATCATGGCTGATGCAATGCGGCGGCTGCATACGCTTGATCCGGC
TACCTGCCCATTCGACCACCAAGCGAAACATCGCATCGAGCGAGCACGTACTCGGATGGAAGCCGGTCTT
GTCGATCAGGATGATCTGGACGAAGAGCATCAGGGGCTCGCGCCAGCCGAACTGTTCGCCAGGCTCAAGG
CGAGCATGCCCGACGGCGAGGATCTCGTCGTGACCCATGGCGATGCCTGCTTGCCGAATATCATGGTGGA
AAATGGCCGCTTTTCTGGATTCATCGACTGTGGCCGGCTGGGTGTGGCGGACCGCTATCAGGACATAGCG
TTGGCTACCCGTGATATTGCTGAAGAGCTTGGCGGCGAATGGGCTGACCGCTTCCTCGTGCTTTACGGTA
TCGCCGCTCCCGATTCGCAGCGCATCGCCTTCTATCGCCTTCTTGACGAGTTCTTCTGAGCGGGACTCTG
GGGTTCGAAATGACCGACCAAGCGACGCCCAACCTGCCATCACGAGATTTCGATTCCACCGCCGCCTTCT
ATGAAAGGTTGGGCTTCGGAATCGTTTTCCGGGACGCCGGCTGGATGATCCTCCAGCGCGGGGATCTCAT
GCTGGAGTTCTTCGCCCACCCTAGGGGGAGGCTAACTGAAACACGGAAGGAGACAATACCGGAAGGAACC
CGCGCTATGACGGCAATAAAAAGACAGAATAAAACGCACGGTGTTGGGTCGTTTGTTCATAAACGCGGGG
TTCGGTCCCAGGGCTGGCACTCTGTCGATACCCCACCGAGACCCCATTGGGGCCAATACGCCCGCGTTTC
TTCCTTTTCCCCACCCCACCCCCCAAGTTCGGGTGAAGGCCCAGGGCTCGCAGCCAACGTCGGGGCGGCA
GGCCCTGCCATAGCCTCAGGTTACTCATATATACTTTAGATTGATTTAAAACTTCATTTTTAATTTAAAA
GGATCTAGGTGAAGATCCTTTTTGATAATCTCATGACCAAAATCCCTTAACGTGAGTTTTCGTTCCACTG
AGCGTCAGACCCCGTAGAAAAGATCAAAGGATCTTCTTGAGATCCTTTTTTTCTGCGCGTAATCTGCTGC
TTGCAAACAAAAAAACCACCGCTACCAGCGGTGGTTTGTTTGCCGGATCAAGAGCTACCAACTCTTTTTC
CGAAGGTAACTGGCTTCAGCAGAGCGCAGATACCAAATACTGTCCTTCTAGTGTAGCCGTAGTTAGGCCA
CCACTTCAAGAACTCTGTAGCACCGCCTACATACCTCGCTCTGCTAATCCTGTTACCAGTGGCTGCTGCC
AGTGGCGATAAGTCGTGTCTTACCGGGTTGGACTCAAGACGATAGTTACCGGATAAGGCGCAGCGGTCGG
GCTGAACGGGGGGTTCGTGCACACAGCCCAGCTTGGAGCGAACGACCTACACCGAACTGAGATACCTACA
GCGTGAGCTATGAGAAAGCGCCACGCTTCCCGAAGGGAGAAAGGCGGACAGGTATCCGGTAAGCGGCAGG
GTCGGAACAGGAGAGCGCACGAGGGAGCTTCCAGGGGGAAACGCCTGGTATCTTTATAGTCCTGTCGGGT
TTCGCCACCTCTGACTTGAGCGTCGATTTTTGTGATGCTCGTCAGGGGGGCGGAGCCTATGGAAAAACGC
CAGCAACGCGGCCTTTTTACGGTTCCTGGCCTTTTGCTGGCCTTTTGCTCACATGTTCTTTCCTGCGTTA
TCCCCTGATTCTGTGGATAACCGTATTACCGCCATGCAT
Features (pLannotate 1.2.2; 17 found; start..end, strand, type, name):
     61..364     +  enhancer       CMV enhancer: human cytomegalovirus immediate early enhancer
    365..568     +  promoter       CMV promoter: human cytomegalovirus (CMV) immediate early promoter
    564..597     +  LTR            5' LTR (truncated) (fragment): truncated 5' long terminal repeat (LTR) from HIV-1
    613..631     +  promoter       T7 promoter: promoter for bacteriophage T7 RNA polymerase
    668..694     +  CDS            3xHA (fragment): three tandem HA epitope tags
    716..829     +  CDS            SBP: streptavidin-binding peptide selected from a peptide library; binds streptavidin with nanomolar affinity (Keefe et al., 2001)
    830..886     +  misc_feature   MCS: multiple cloning site
    903..987     +  CDS            large T antigen (fragment): large T antigen from SV40 (simian virus 40)
   1010..1131    +  polyA_signal   SV40 poly(A) signal: SV40 polyadenylation signal
   1165..1593    -  rep_origin     f1 ori (sequence partly withheld): f1 bacteriophage origin of replication; arrow indicates direction of (+) strand synthesis
   1620..1724    +  promoter       AmpR promoter: bla
   1726..2083    +  promoter       SV40 promoter: SV40 enhancer and early promoter
   2118..2912    +  CDS            NeoR/KanR: aminoglycoside phosphotransferase from Tn5; aph(3')-II (or nptII); confers resistance to neomycin, kanamycin, and G418 (Geneticin®)
   2933..3085    +  CDS            ble (fragment): BLE_KLEPN - Experimental evidence at protein level: Swiss-Prot protein existence level 1. Binding protein with a strong affinity to the bleomycin family of antibiotics. Binds to CL990; an antimitotic-antibiotic compound. From Klebsiella pneumoniae.
   3144..3191    +  polyA_signal   HSV TK poly(A) signal: herpes simplex virus thymidine kinase polyadenylation signal (Cole and Stacy, 1985)
   3282..3298    -  polyA_signal   bGH poly(A) signal (fragment): bovine growth hormone polyadenylation signal
   3520..4108    +  rep_origin     ori: high-copy-number ColE1/pMB1/pBR322/pUC origin of replication
