[The description below was written by a language model from this plasmid's Addgene catalogue record and pLannotate feature annotations shown in this document.]
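Description:
pT7-HA-SBP-C1_J is a 4,222-nt empty mammalian expression backbone designed for adding an N-terminal tandem tag to a protein of interest. The record lists the parental backbone as unknown. The feature layout (CMV-driven cassette, f1 ori, a dual-promoter NeoR/KanR unit and a pUC-type origin) resembles the common "C1"-style kanamycin-resistant mammalian vectors, but that is an inference from the annotation rather than a stated fact. In bacteria it is maintained at high copy through the ColE1/pUC origin and selected with kanamycin. The same Tn5 aminoglycoside phosphotransferase gene sits downstream of both a bacterial (AmpR/bla) promoter and the SV40 enhancer/early promoter and ends with the HSV TK polyadenylation signal, so it could also confer G418 resistance in mammalian cells. The f1 origin permits single-stranded DNA production.

The expression cassette starts with the human CMV immediate early enhancer and promoter, followed by a T7 promoter that would additionally allow in vitro transcription with T7 RNA polymerase. Next come an HA epitope (annotated as a fragment of a 3xHA element, whose length is consistent with a single HA copy) and the streptavidin-binding peptide (SBP). A multiple cloning site follows directly, then an SV40 poly(A) signal. An open reading frame cloned in frame into the MCS would therefore be expressed as an HA-SBP fusion, which can be detected with anti-HA antibodies and pulled down on streptavidin resin. The short matches to HIV-1 LTR, SV40 large T antigen, ble and bGH poly(A) are probably annotation artefacts or remnants of flanking sequence rather than functional elements. No insert is present, and the depositor notes that the supplied sequence may be theoretical.
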