Addgene plasmid #146656: pT7-HA-SBP-C1_J
Purpose: (Empty Backbone) Mammalian Expression vector
Depositing lab: Elisa Izaurralde. Depositing organization: Max Planck Institute for Developmental Biology.
Backbone
  Vector backbone: Unknown
  Vector type: Mammalian Expression
Growth in bacteria
  Bacterial resistance: Kanamycin, 50 μg/mL
  Growth temperature: 37°C
  Growth strain: DH5alpha
  Copy number: High Copy
Gene/Insert
  Gene/Insert name: None
Terms and licenses: Academic/Nonprofit Terms; Industry Terms: Not Available to Industry
Depositor comments: Plasmids from this collection were made available to the research community and donated after the lab closed. Please note that the sequence provided by the depositing laboratory may be theoretical/predicted or based on Sanger sequencing results. There may be discrepancies between sequencing results obtained by Addgene and the depositor sequence. If an Addgene verified sequence is not available, please contact before placing your order to request that our lab fully sequence the plasmid.
How to cite: pT7-HA-SBP-C1_J was a gift from Elisa Izaurralde (Addgene plasmid # 146656 ; http://n2t.net/addgene:146656 ; RRID:Addgene_146656)
